>Addgene plasmid #111744 | pBacMam2-DiEx-LIC-C-flag_huntingtin_full-length_Q30 | addgene full sequence | sequence record 220482 | Addgene NGS Result
TTCTCTGTCACAGAATGAAAATTTTTCTGTCATCTCTTCGTTATTAATGTTTGTAATTGACTGAATATCA
ACGCTTATTTGCAGCCTGAATGGCGAATGGG
[124 nt withheld, positions 102-225]
C
[91 nt withheld, positions 227-317]
A
[49 nt withheld, positions 319-367]
CCTTTGACGTTGGAGTCCACGTTCTT
[37 nt withheld, positions 394-430]
ACCCTATCTCGGTCTATTCTTTTGATTTATAAGGGATTTTGCCGATTTCGGCCTATTGGTTAAAAAATGA
GCTGATTTAACAAAAATTTAACGCGAATTTTAACAAAATATTAACGCTTACAATTTAGGTGGCACTTTTC
GGGGAAATGTGCGCGGAACCCCTATTTGTTTATTTTTCTAAATACATTCAAATATGTATCCGCTCATGAG
ACAATAACCCTGATAAATGCTTCAATAATATTGAAAAAGGAAGAGTATGAGTATTCAACATTTCCGTGTC
GCCCTTATTCCCTTTTTTGCGGCATTTTGCCTTCCTGTTTTTGCTCACCCAGAAACGCTGGTGAAAGTAA
AAGATGCTGAAGATCAGTTGGGTGCACGAGTGGGTTACATCGAACTGGATCTCAACAGCGGTAAGATCCT
TGAGAGTTTTCGCCCCGAAGAACGTTTTCCAATGATGAGCACTTTTAAAGTTCTGCTATGTGGCGCGGTA
TTATCCCGTATTGACGCCGGGCAAGAGCAACTCGGTCGCCGCATACACTATTCTCAGAATGACTTGGTTG
AGTACTCACCAGTCACAGAAAAGCATCTTACGGATGGCATGACAGTAAGAGAATTATGCAGTGCTGCCAT
AACCATGAGTGATAACACTGCGGCCAACTTACTTCTGACAACGATCGGAGGACCGAAGGAGCTAACCGCT
TTTTTGCACAACATGGGGGATCATGTAACTCGCCTTGATCGTTGGGAACCGGAGCTGAATGAAGCCATAC
CAAACGACGAGCGTGACACCACGATGCCTGTAGCAATGGCAACAACGTTGCGCAAACTATTAACTGGCGA
ACTACTTACTCTAGCTTCCCGGCAACAATTAATAGACTGGATGGAGGCGGATAAAGTTGCAGGACCACTT
CTGCGCTCGGCCCTTCCGGCTGGCTGGTTTATTGCTGATAAATCTGGAGCCGGTGAGCGTGGGTCTCGCG
GTATCATTGCAGCACTGGGGCCAGATGGTAAGCCCTCCCGTATCGTAGTTATCTACACGACGGGGAGTCA
GGCAACTATGGATGAACGAAATAGACAGATCGCTGAGATAGGTGCCTCACTGATTAAGCATTGGTAACTG
TCAGACCAAGTTTACTCATATATACTTTAGATTGATTTAAAACTTCATTTTTAATTTAAAAGGATCTAGG
TGAAGATCCTTTTTGATAATCTCATGACCAAAATCCCTTAACGTGAGTTTTCGTTCCACTGAGCGTCAGA
CCCCGTAGAAAAGATCAAAGGATCTTCTTGAGATCCTTTTTTTCTGCGCGTAATCTGCTGCTTGCAAACA
AAAAAACCACCGCTACCAGCGGTGGTTTGTTTGCCGGATCAAGAGCTACCAACTCTTTTTCCGAAGGTAA
CTGGCTTCAGCAGAGCGCAGATACCAAATACTGTTCTTCTAGTGTAGCCGTAGTTAGGCCACCACTTCAA
GAACTCTGTAGCACCGCCTACATACCTCGCTCTGCTAATCCTGTTACCAGTGGCTGCTGCCAGTGGCGAT
AAGTCGTGTCTTACCGGGTTGGACTCAAGACGATAGTTACCGGATAAGGCGCAGCGGTCGGGCTGAACGG
GGGGTTCGTGCACACAGCCCAGCTTGGAGCGAACGACCTACACCGAACTGAGATACCTACAGCGTGAGCT
ATGAGAAAGCGCCACGCTTCCCGAAGGGAGAAAGGCGGACAGGTATCCGGTAAGCGGCAGGGTCGGAACA
GGAGAGCGCACGAGGGAGCTTCCAGGGGGAAACGCCTGGTATCTTTATAGTCCTGTCGGGTTTCGCCACC
TCTGACTTGAGCGTCGATTTTTGTGATGCTCGTCAGGGGGGCGGAGCCTATGGAAAAACGCCAGCAACGC
GGCCTTTTTACGGTTCCTGGCCTTTTGCTGGCCTTTTGCTCACATGTTCTTTCCTGCGTTATCCCCTGAT
TCTGTGGATAACCGTATTACCGCCTTTGAGTGAGCTGATACCGCTCGCCGCAGCCGAACGACCGAGCGCA
GCGAGTCAGTGAGCGAGGAAGCGGAAGAGCGCCTGATGCGGTATTTTCTCCTTACGCATCTGTGCGGTAT
TTCACACCGCATAGACCAGCCGCGTAACCTGGCAAAATCGGTTACGGTTGAGTAATAAATGGATGCCCTG
CGTAAGCGGGTGTGGGCGGACAATAAAGTCTTAAACTGAACAAAATAGATCTAAACTATGACAATAAAGT
CTTAAACTAGACAGAATAGTTGTAAACTGAAATCAGTCCAGTTATGCTGTGAAAAAGCATACTGGACTTT
TGTTATGGCTAAAGCAAACTCTTCATTTTCTGAAGTGCAAATTGCCCGTCGTATTAAAGAGGGGCGTGGC
CAAGGGCATGGTAAAGACTATATTCGCGGCGTTGTGACAATTTACCGAACAACTCCGCGGCCGGGAAGCC
GATCTCGGCTTGAACGAATTGTTAGGTGGCGGTACTTGGGTCGATATCAAAGTGCATCACTTCTTCCCGT
ATGCCCAACTTTGTATAGAGAGCCACTGCGGGATCGTCACCGTAATCTGCTTGCACGTAGATCACATAAG
CACCAAGCGCGTTGGCCTCATGCTTCAAGAGATTGATGAGCGCGGTGGCAATGCCCTGCCTCCGGTGCTC
GCCGGAGACTGCGAGATCATAGATATAGATCTCACTACGCGGCTGCTCAAACTTGGGCAGAACGTAAGCC
GCGAGAGCGCCAACAACCGCTTCTTGGTCGAAGGCAGCAAGCGCGATGAATGTCTTACTACGGAGCAAGT
TCCCGAGGTAATCGGAGTCCGGCTGATGTTGGGAGTAGGTGGCTACGTCTCCGAACTCACGACCGAAAAG
ATCAAGAGCAGCCCGCATGGATTTGACTTGGTCAGGGCCGAGCCTACATGTGCGAATGATGCCCATACTT
GAGCCACCTAACTTTGTTTTAGGGCGACTGCCCTGCTGCGTAACATCGTTGCTGCTGCGTAACATCGTTG
CTGCTCCATAACATCAAACATCGACCCACGGCGTAACGCGCTTGCTGCTTGGATGCCCGAGGCATAGACT
GTACAAAAAAACAGTCATAACAAGCCATGAAAACCGCCACTGCGCCGTTACCACCGCTGCGTTCGGTCAA
GGTTCTGGACCAGTTGCGTGAGCGCATACGCTACTTGCATTACAGTTTACGAACCGAACAGGCTTATGTC
AACTGGGTTCGTGCCTTCATCCGTTTCCACGGTGTGCGTCACCCGGCAACCTTGGGCAGCAGCGAAGTCG
AGGCATTTCTGTCCTGGCTGGCGAACGAGCGCAAGGTTTCGGTCTCCACGCATCGTCAGGCATTGGCGGC
CTTGCTGTTCTTCTACGGCAAGGTGCTGTGCACGGATCTGCCCTTGCTTCAGGAGATCGGTAGACCTCGG
CCGTCGCGGCGCTTGCCGGTGGTGCTGACCCCGGATGAAGTGGTTCGCATCCTCGGTTTTCTGGAAGGCG
AGCATCGTTTGTTCGCCCAGGACTCTAGCTATAGTTCTAGTGGTTGGCTACGTACCCGTAGTGGCTATGG
CAGGGCTTGCCGCCCCGACGTTGGCTGCGAGCCCTGGGCCTTCACCCGAACTTGGGGGTTGGGGTGGGGA
AAAGGAAGAAACGCGGGCGTATTGGTCCCAATGGGGTCTCGGTGGGGTATCGACAGAGTGCCAGCCCTGG
GACCGAACCCCGCGTTTATGAACAAACGACCCAACACCCGTGCGTTTTATTCTGTCTTTTTATTGCCGTC
ATAGCGCGGGTTCCTTCCGGTATTGTCTCCTTCCGTGTTTCAGTTAGCCTCCCCCATCTCCCGGTACCGC
ATGCGGATCTGTACGGGCCAGATATACGCGTTGACATTGATTATTGACTAGTTATTAATAGTAATCAATT
ACGGGGTCATTAGTTCATAGCCCATATATGGAGTTCCGCGTTACATAACTTACGGTAAATGGCCCGCCTG
GCTGACCGCCCAACGACCCCCGCCCATTGACGTCAATAATGACGTATGTTCCCATAGTAACGCCAATAGG
GACTTTCCATTGACGTCAATGGGTGGAGTATTTACGGTAAACTGCCCACTTGGCAGTACATCAAGTGTAT
CATATGCCAAGTACGCCCCCTATTGACGTCAATGACGGTAAATGGCCCGCCTGGCATTATGCCCAGTACA
TGACCTTATGGGACTTTCCTACTTGGCAGTACATCTACGTATTAGTCATCGCTATTACCATGGTGATGCG
GTTTTGGCAGTACATCAATGGGCGTGGATAGCGGTTTGACTCACGGGGATTTCCAAGTCTCCACCCCATT
GACGTCAATGGGAGTTTGTTTTGGCACCAAAATCAACGGGACTTTCCAAAATGTCGTAACAACTCCGCCC
CATTGACGCAAATGGGCGGTAGGCGTGTACGGTGGGAGGTCTATATAAGCAGAGCTCTCTGGCTAACTAG
AGAACCCACTGCTTACTGGCTTATCGAATACGGACCTTTAATTCAACCCAACACAATATATTATAGTTAA
ATAAGAATTATTATCAAATCATTTGTATATTAATTAAAATACTATACTGTAAATTACATTTTATTTACAA
TCACTCGACGGATCCTTAAGAAGGAGATATACTATGGCGACCCTGGAAAAGCTGATGAAGGCCTTCGAGT
CCCTCAAGTCCTTCCAACAGCAGCAACAGCAACAACAGCAGCAACAGCAACAACAGCAGCAACAGCAACA
ACAGCAGCAACAGCAACAACAGCAGCAACAGCAACCGCCACCGCCGCCGCCGCCGCCGCCGCCTCCTCAG
CTTCCTCAGCCGCCGCCGCAGGCACAGCCGCTGCTGCCTCAGCCGCAGCCGCCCCCGCCGCCGCCCCCGC
CGCCACCCGGCCCGGCTGTGGCTGAGGAGCCGCTGCACCGACCAAAGAAAGAACTTTCAGCTACCAAGAA
AGACCGTGTGAATCATTGTCTGACAATATGTGAAAACATAGTGGCACAGTCTGTCAGAAATTCTCCAGAA
TTTCAGAAACTTCTGGGCATCGCTATGGAACTTTTTCTGCTGTGCAGTGATGACGCAGAGTCAGATGTCA
GGATGGTGGCTGACGAATGCCTCAACAAAGTTATCAAAGCTTTGATGGATTCTAATCTTCCAAGGTTACA
GCTCGAGCTCTATAAGGAAATTAAAAAGAATGGTGCCCCTCGGAGTTTGCGTGCTGCCCTGTGGAGGTTT
GCTGAGCTGGCTCACCTGGTTCGGCCTCAGAAATGCAGGCCTTACCTGGTGAACCTTCTGCCGTGCCTGA
CTCGAACAAGCAAGAGACCCGAAGAATCAGTCCAGGAGACCTTGGCTGCAGCTGTTCCCAAAATTATGGC
TTCTTTTGGCAATTTTGCAAATGACAATGAAATTAAGGTTTTGTTAAAGGCCTTCATAGCGAACCTGAAG
TCAAGCTCCCCCACCATTCGGCGGACAGCGGCTGGATCAGCAGTGAGCATCTGCCAGCACTCAAGAAGGA
CACAATATTTCTATAGTTGGCTACTAAATGTGCTCTTAGGCTTACTCGTTCCTGTCGAGGATGAACACTC
CACTCTGCTGATTCTTGGCGTGCTGCTCACCCTGAGGTATTTGGTGCCCTTGCTGCAGCAGCAGGTCAAG
GACACAAGCCTGAAAGGCAGCTTCGGAGTGACAAGGAAAGAAATGGAAGTCTCTCCTTCTGCAGAGCAGC
TTGTCCAGGTTTATGAACTGACGTTACATCATACACAGCACCAAGACCACAATGTTGTGACCGGAGCCCT
GGAGCTGTTGCAGCAGCTCTTCAGAACGCCTCCACCCGAGCTTCTGCAAACCCTGACCGCAGTCGGGGGC
ATTGGGCAGCTCACCGCTGCTAAGGAGGAGTCTGGTGGCCGAAGCCGTAGTGGGAGTATTGTGGAACTTA
TAGCTGGAGGGGGTTCCTCATGCAGCCCTGTCCTTTCAAGAAAACAAAAAGGCAAAGTGCTCTTAGGAGA
AGAAGAAGCCTTGGAGGATGACTCTGAATCGAGATCGGATGTCAGCAGCTCTGCCTTAACAGCCTCAGTG
AAGGATGAGATCAGTGGAGAGCTGGCTGCTTCTTCAGGGGTTTCCACTCCAGGGTCAGCAGGTCATGACA
TCATCACAGAACAGCCACGGTCACAGCACACACTGCAGGCGGACTCAGTGGATCTGGCCAGCTGTGACTT
GACAAGCTCTGCCACTGATGGGGATGAGGAGGATATCTTGAGCCACAGCTCCAGCCAGGTCAGCGCCGTC
CCATCTGACCCTGCCATGGACCTGAATGATGGGACCCAGGCCTCGTCGCCCATCAGCGACAGCTCCCAGA
CCACCACCGAAGGGCCTGATTCAGCTGTTACCCCTTCAGACAGTTCTGAAATTGTGTTAGACGGTACCGA
CAACCAGTATTTGGGCCTGCAGATTGGACAGCCCCAGGATGAAGATGAGGAAGCCACAGGTATTCTTCCT
GATGAAGCCTCGGAGGCCTTCAGGAACTCTTCCATGGCCCTTCAACAGGCACATTTATTGAAAAACATGA
GTCACTGCAGGCAGCCTTCTGACAGCAGTGTTGATAAATTTGTGTTGAGAGATGAAGCTACTGAACCGGG
TGATCAAGAAAACAAGCCTTGCCGCATCAAAGGTGACATTGGACAGTCCACTGATGATGACTCTGCACCT
CTTGTCCATTGTGTCCGCCTTTTATCTGCTTCGTTTTTGCTAACAGGGGGAAAAAATGTGCTGGTTCCGG
ACAGGGATGTGAGGGTCAGCGTGAAGGCCCTGGCCCTCAGCTGTGTGGGAGCAGCTGTGGCCCTCCACCC
GGAATCTTTCTTCAGCAAACTCTATAAAGTTCCTCTTGACACCACGGAATACCCTGAGGAACAGTATGTC
TCAGACATCTTGAACTACATCGATCATGGAGACCCACAGGTTCGAGGAGCCACTGCCATTCTCTGTGGGA
CCCTCATCTGCTCCATCCTCAGCAGGTCCCGCTTCCACGTGGGAGATTGGATGGGCACCATTAGAACCCT
CACAGGAAATACATTTTCTTTGGCGGATTGCATTCCTTTGCTGCGGAAAACACTGAAGGATGAGTCTTCT
GTTACTTGCAAGTTAGCTTGTACAGCTGTGAGGAACTGTGTCATGAGTCTCTGCAGCAGCAGCTACAGTG
AGTTAGGACTGCAGCTGATCATCGATGTGCTGACTCTGAGGAACAGTTCCTATTGGCTGGTGAGGACAGA
GCTTCTGGAAACCCTTGCAGAGATTGACTTCAGGCTGGTGAGCTTTTTGGAGGCAAAAGCAGAAAACTTA
CACAGAGGGGCTCATCATTATACAGGGCTTTTAAAACTGCAAGAACGAGTGCTCAATAATGTTGTCATCC
ATTTGCTTGGAGATGAAGACCCCAGGGTGCGACATGTTGCCGCAGCATCACTAATTAGGCTTGTCCCAAA
GCTGTTTTATAAATGTGACCAAGGACAAGCTGATCCAGTAGTGGCCGTGGCAAGAGATCAAAGCAGTGTT
TACCTGAAACTTCTCATGCATGAGACGCAGCCTCCATCTCATTTCTCCGTCAGCACAATAACCAGAATAT
ATAGAGGCTATAACCTACTACCAAGCATAACAGACGTCACTATGGAAAATAACCTTTCAAGAGTTATTGC
AGCAGTTTCTCATGAACTAATCACATCAACCACCAGAGCACTCACATTTGGATGCTGTGAAGCTTTGTGT
CTTCTTTCCACTGCCTTCCCAGTTTGCATTTGGAGTTTAGGTTGGCACTGTGGAGTGCCTCCACTGAGTG
CCTCAGATGAGTCTAGGAAGAGCTGTACCGTTGGGATGGCCACAATGATTCTGACCCTGCTCTCGTCAGC
TTGGTTCCCATTGGATCTCTCAGCCCATCAAGATGCTTTGATTTTGGCCGGAAACTTGCTTGCAGCCAGT
GCTCCCAAATCTCTGAGAAGTTCATGGGCCTCTGAAGAAGAAGCCAACCCAGCAGCCACCAAGCAAGAGG
AGGTCTGGCCAGCCCTGGGGGACCGGGCCCTGGTGCCCATGGTGGAGCAGCTCTTCTCTCACCTGCTGAA
GGTGATTAACATTTGTGCCCACGTCCTGGATGACGTGGCTCCTGGACCCGCAATAAAGGCAGCCTTGCCT
TCTCTAACAAACCCCCCTTCTCTAAGTCCCATCCGACGAAAGGGGAAGGAGAAAGAACCAGGAGAACAAG
CATCTGTACCGTTGAGTCCCAAGAAAGGCAGTGAGGCCAGTGCAGCTTCTAGACAATCTGATACCTCAGG
TCCTGTTACAACAAGTAAATCCTCATCACTGGGGAGTTTCTATCATCTTCCTTCATACCTCAAACTGCAT
GATGTCCTGAAAGCTACACACGCTAACTACAAGGTCACGCTGGATCTTCAGAACAGCACGGAAAAGTTTG
GAGGGTTTCTTCGCTCAGCCTTGGATGTTCTTTCTCAGATACTAGAGCTGGCCACACTGCAGGACATTGG
GAAGTGTGTTGAAGAGATCCTAGGATACCTGAAATCCTGCTTTAGTCGAGAACCAATGATGGCAACTGTT
TGTGTTCAACAATTGTTGAAGACTCTCTTTGGCACAAACTTGGCCTCCCAGTTTGATGGCTTATCTTCCA
ACCCCAGCAAGTCACAAGGCCGAGCACAGCGCCTTGGCTCCTCCAGTGTGAGGCCAGGCTTGTACCACTA
CTGCTTCATGGCCCCGTACACCCACTTCACCCAGGCCCTCGCTGACGCCAGCCTGAGGAACATGGTGCAG
GCGGAGCAGGAGAACGACACCTCGGGATGGTTTGATGTCCTCCAGAAAGTGTCTACCCAGTTGAAGACAA
ACCTCACGAGTGTCACAAAGAACCGTGCAGATAAGAATGCTATTCATAATCACATTCGTTTGTTTGAACC
TCTTGTTATAAAAGCTTTAAAACAGTACACGACTACAACATGTGTGCAGTTACAGAAGCAGGTTTTAGAT
TTGCTGGCGCAGCTGGTTCAGTTACGGGTTAATTACTGTCTTCTGGATTCAGATCAGGTGTTTATTGGCT
TTGTATTGAAACAGTTTGAATACATTGAAGTGGGCCAGTTCAGGGAATCAGAGGCAATCATTCCAAACAT
CTTTTTCTTCTTGGTATTACTATCTTATGAACGCTATCATTCAAAACAGATCATTGGAATTCCTAAAATC
ATTCAGCTCTGTGATGGCATCATGGCCAGTGGAAGGAAGGCTGTGACACATGCCATACCGGCTCTGCAGC
CCATAGTCCACGACCTCTTTGTATTAAGAGGAACAAATAAAGCTGATGCAGGAAAAGAGCTTGAAACCCA
AAAAGAGGTGGTGGTGTCAATGTTACTGAGACTCATCCAGTACCATCAGGTGTTGGAGATGTTCATTCTT
GTCCTGCAGCAGTGCCACAAGGAGAATGAAGACAAGTGGAAGCGACTGTCTCGACAGATAGCTGACATCA
TCCTCCCAATGTTAGCCAAACAGCAGATGCACATTGACTCTCATGAAGCCCTTGGAGTGTTAAATACATT
ATTTGAGATTTTGGCCCCTTCCTCCCTCCGTCCGGTAGACATGCTTTTACGGAGTATGTTCGTCACTCCA
AACACAATGGCGTCCGTGAGCACTGTTCAACTGTGGATATCGGGAATTCTGGCCATTTTGAGGGTTCTGA
TTTCCCAGTCAACTGAAGATATTGTTCTTTCTCGTATTCAGGAGCTCTCCTTCTCTCCGTATTTAATCTC
CTGTACAGTAATTAATAGGTTAAGAGATGGGGACAGTACTTCAACGCTAGAAGAACACAGTGAAGGGAAA
CAAATAAAGAATTTGCCAGAAGAAACATTTTCAAGGTTTCTATTACAACTGGTTGGTATTCTTTTAGAAG
ACATTGTTACAAAACAGCTGAAGGTGGAAATGAGTGAGCAGCAACATACTTTCTATTGCCAGGAACTAGG
CACACTGCTAATGTGTCTGATCCACATCTTCAAGTCTGGAATGTTCCGGAGAATCACAGCAGCTGCCACT
AGGCTGTTCCGCAGTGATGGCTGTGGCGGCAGTTTCTACACCCTGGACAGCTTGAACTTGCGGGCTCGTT
CCATGATCACCACCCACCCGGCCCTGGTGCTGCTCTGGTGTCAGATACTGCTGCTTGTCAACCACACCGA
CTACCGCTGGTGGGCAGAAGTGCAGCAGACCCCGAAAAGACACAGTCTGTCCAGCACAAAGTTACTTAGT
CCCCAGATGTCTGGAGAAGAGGAGGATTCTGACTTGGCAGCCAAACTTGGAATGTGCAATAGAGAAATAG
TACGAAGAGGGGCTCTCATTCTCTTCTGTGATTATGTCTGTCAGAACCTCCATGACTCCGAGCACTTAAC
GTGGCTCATTGTAAATCACATTCAAGATCTGATCAGCCTTTCCCACGAGCCTCCAGTACAGGACTTCATC
AGTGCCGTTCATCGGAACTCTGCTGCCAGCGGCCTGTTCATCCAGGCAATTCAGTCTCGTTGTGAAAACC
TTTCAACTCCAACCATGCTGAAGAAAACTCTTCAGTGCTTGGAGGGGATCCATCTCAGCCAGTCGGGAGC
TGTGCTCACGCTGTATGTGGACAGGCTTCTGTGCACCCCTTTCCGTGTGCTGGCTCGCATGGTCGACATC
CTTGCTTGTCGCCGGGTAGAAATGCTTCTGGCTGCAAATTTACAGAGCAGCATGGCCCAGTTGCCAATGG
AAGAACTCAACAGAATCCAGGAATACCTTCAGAGCAGCGGGCTCGCTCAGAGACACCAAAGGCTCTATTC
CCTGCTGGACAGGTTTCGTCTCTCCACCATGCAAGACTCACTTAGTCCCTCTCCTCCAGTCTCTTCCCAC
CCGCTGGACGGGGATGGGCACGTGTCACTGGAAACAGTGAGTCCGGACAAAGACTGGTACGTTCATCTTG
TCAAATCCCAGTGTTGGACCAGGTCAGATTCTGCACTGCTGGAAGGTGCAGAGCTGGTGAATCGGATTCC
TGCTGAAGATATGAATGCCTTCATGATGAACTCGGAGTTCAACCTAAGCCTGCTAGCTCCATGCTTAAGC
CTAGGGATGAGTGAAATTTCTGGTGGCCAGAAGAGTGCCCTTTTTGAAGCAGCCCGTGAGGTGACTCTGG
CCCGTGTGAGCGGCACCGTGCAGCAGCTCCCTGCTGTCCATCATGTCTTCCAGCCCGAGCTGCCTGCAGA
ACCGGCGGCCTACTGGAGCAAGTTGAATGATCTGTTTGGGGATGCTGCACTGTATCAGTCCCTGCCCACT
CTGGCCCGGGCCCTGGCACAGTACCTGGTGGTGGTCTCCAAACTGCCCAGTCATTTGCACCTTCCTCCTG
AGAAAGAGAAGGACATTGTGAAATTCGTGGTGGCAACCCTTGAGGCCCTGTCCTGGCATTTGATCCATGA
GCAGATCCCGCTGAGTCTGGATCTCCAGGCAGGGCTGGACTGCTGCTGCCTGGCCCTGCAGCTGCCTGGC
CTCTGGAGCGTGGTCTCCTCCACAGAGTTTGTGACCCACGCCTGCTCCCTCATCCACTGTGTGCACTTCA
TCCTGGAGGCCGTTGCAGTGCAGCCTGGAGAGCAGCTTCTTAGTCCAGAAAGAAGGACAAATACCCCAAA
AGCCATCAGCGAGGAGGAGGAGGAAGTAGATCCAAACACACAGAATCCTAAGTATATCACTGCAGCCTGT
GAGATGGTGGCAGAAATGGTGGAGTCTCTGCAGTCGGTGTTGGCCTTGGGTCATAAAAGGAATAGCGGCG
TGCCGGCGTTTCTCACGCCATTGCTCAGGAACATCATCATCAGCCTGGCCCGCCTGCCCCTTGTCAACAG
CTACACACGTGTGCCCCCACTGGTGTGGAAGCTTGGATGGTCACCCAAACCGGGAGGGGATTTTGGCACA
GCATTCCCTGAGATCCCCGTGGAGTTCCTCCAGGAAAAGGAAGTCTTTAAGGAGTTCATCTACCGCATCA
ACACACTAGGCTGGACCAGTCGTACTCAGTTTGAAGAAACTTGGGCCACCCTCCTTGGTGTCCTGGTGAC
GCAGCCCCTCGTGATGGAGCAGGAGGAGAGCCCACCAGAAGAAGACACAGAGAGGACCCAGATCAACGTC
CTGGCCGTGCAGGCCATCACCTCACTGGTGCTCAGTGCAATGACTGTGCCTGTGGCCGGCAACCCAGCTG
TAAGCTGCTTGGAGCAGCAGCCCCGGAACAAGCCTCTGAAAGCTCTCGACACCAGGTTTGGGAGGAAGCT
GAGCATTATCAGAGGGATTGTGGAGCAAGAGATTCAAGCAATGGTTTCAAAGAGAGAGAATATTGCCACC
CATCATTTATATCAGGCATGGGATCCTGTCCCTTCTCTGTCTCCGGCTACTACAGGTGCCCTCATCAGCC
ACGAGAAGCTGCTGCTGCAGATCAACCCCGAGCGGGAGCTGGGGAGCATGAGCTACAAACTCGGCCAGGT
GTCCATACACTCCGTGTGGCTAGGGAACAGCATCACACCCCTGAGGGAGGAGGAATGGGACGAGGAAGAG
GAGGAGGAGGCCGACGCCCCTGCACCTTCGTCACCACCCACGTCTCCAGTCAACTCCAGGAAACACCGGG
CTGGAGTTGACATCCACTCCTGTTCGCAGTTTTTGCTTGAGTTGTACAGCCGCTGGATCCTGCCGTCCAG
CTCAGCCAGGAGGACCCCGGCCATCCTGATCAGTGAGGTGGTCAGATCCCTTCTAGTGGTCTCAGACTTG
TTCACCGAGCGCAACCAGTTTGAGCTGATGTATGTGACGCTGACAGAACTGCGAAGGGTGCACCCTTCAG
AAGACGAGATCCTCGCTCAGTACCTGGTGCCTGCCACCTGCAAGGCAGCTGCCGTCCTTGGGATGGACAA
GGCCGTGGCGGAGCCTGTCAGCCGCCTGCTGGAGAGCACGCTCAGGAGCAGCCACCTGCCCAGCAGGGTT
GGAGCCCTGCACGGCATCCTCTATGTGCTGGAGTGCGACCTGCTGGACGACACTGCCAAGCAGCTCATCC
CGGTCATCAGCGACTATCTCCTCTCCAACCTGAAAGGGATCGCCCACTGCGTGAACATTCACAGCCAGCA
GCACGTACTGGTCATGTGTGCCACTGCGTTTTACCTCATTGAGAACTATCCTCTGGACGTAGGGCCGGAA
TTTTCAGCATCAATAATACAGATGTGTGGGGTGATGCTGTCTGGAAGTGAGGAGTCCACCCCCTCCATCA
TTTACCACTGTGCCCTCAGAGGCCTGGAGCGCCTCCTGCTCTCTGAGCAGCTCTCCCGCCTGGATGCAGA
ATCGCTGGTCAAGCTGAGTGTGGACAGAGTGAACGTGCACAGCCCGCACCGGGCCATGGCGGCTCTGGGC
CTGATGCTCACCTGCATGTACACAGGAAAGGAGAAAGTCAGTCCGGGTAGAACTTCAGACCCTAATCCTG
CAGCCCCCGACAGCGAGTCAGTGATTGTTGCTATGGAGCGGGTATCTGTTCTTTTTGATAGGATCAGGAA
AGGCTTTCCTTGTGAAGCCAGAGTGGTGGCCAGGATCCTGCCCCAGTTTCTAGACGACTTCTTCCCACCC
CAGGACATCATGAACAAAGTCATCGGAGAGTTTCTGTCCAACCAGCAGCCATACCCCCAGTTCATGGCCA
CCGTGGTGTATAAGGTGTTTCAGACTCTGCACAGCACCGGGCAGTCGTCCATGGTCCGGGACTGGGTCAT
GCTGTCCCTCTCCAACTTCACGCAGAGGGCCCCGGTCGCCATGGCCACGTGGAGCCTCTCCTGCTTCTTT
GTCAGCGCGTCCACCAGCCCGTGGGTCGCGGCGATCCTCCCACATGTCATCAGCAGGATGGGCAAGCTGG
AGCAGGTGGACGTGAACCTTTTCTGCCTGGTCGCCACAGACTTCTACAGACACCAGATAGAGGAGGAGCT
CGACCGCAGGGCCTTCCAGTCTGTGCTTGAGGTGGTTGCAGCCCCAGGAAGCCCATATCACCGGCTGCTG
ACTTGTTTACGAAATGTCCACAAGGTCACCACCTGCGGTGGAAGCGGTGACTACAAAGACGATGACGACA
AGTAAAACCTCTACTTCCAATCGCACCATCATCACCATCACCATCACCACCATGATTACAAGGATGACGA
CGATAAGTGAGGCGGCCGCCAACTTGATATCAAGCTTATCGATAATCAACCTCTGGATTACAAAATTTGT
GAAAGATTGACTGGTATTCTTAACTATGTTGCTCCTTTTACGCTATGTGGATACGCTGCTTTAATGCCTT
TGTATCATGCTATTGCTTCCCGTATGGCTTTCATTTTCTCCTCCTTGTATAAATCCTGGTTGCTGTCTCT
TTATGAGGAGTTGTGGCCCGTTGTCAGGCAACGTGGCGTGGTGTGCACTGTGTTTGCTGACGCAACCCCC
ACTGGTTGGGGCATTGCCACCACCTGTCAGCTCCTTTCCGGGACTTTCGCTTTCCCCCTCCCTATTGCCA
CGGCGGAACTCATCGCCGCCTGCCTTGCCCGCTGCTGGACAGGGGCTCGGCTGTTGGGCACTGACAATTC
CGTGGTGTTGTCGGGGAAATCATCGTCCTTTCCTTGGCTGCTCGCCTGTGTTGCCACCTGGATTCTGCGC
GGGACGTCCTTCTGCTACGTCCCTTCGGCCCTCAATCCAGCGGACCTTCCTTCCCGCGGGCGCCCCCCTC
CTCACGGCGAGCGAAGCTTGTCGAGAAGTACTAGAGGATCTCTAGAGCCTGCAGTCTCGACAAGCTTGTC
GAGAAGTACTAGAGGATCATAATCAGCCATACCACATTTGTAGAGGTTTTACTTGCTTTAAAAAACCTCC
CACACCTCCCCCTGAACCTGAAACATAAAATGAATGCAATTGTTGTTGTTAACTTGTTTATTGCAGCTTA
TAATGGTTACAAATAAAGCAATAGCATCACAAATTTCACAAATAAAGCATTTTTTTCACTGCATTCTAGT
TGTGGTTTGTCCAAACTCATCAATGTATCTTATCATGTCTGGATCTGATCACTGCTTGAGCCTAGGAGAT
CCGAACCAGATAAGTGAAATCTAGTTCCAAACTATTTTGTCATTTTTAATTTTCGTATTAGCTTACGACG
CTACACCCAGTTCCCATCTATTTTGTCACTCTTCCCTAAATAATCCTTAAAAACTCCATTTCCACCCCTC
CCAGTTCCCAACTATTTTGTCCGCCCACAGCGGGGCATTTTTCTTCCTGTTATGTTTTTAATCAAACATC
CTGCCAACTCCATGTGACAAACCGTCATCTTCGGCTACTTT
Features (pLannotate 1.2.2; 22 found; start..end, strand, type, name):
    102..556     +  rep_origin     f1 ori (sequence partly withheld): f1 bacteriophage origin of replication; arrow indicates direction of (+) strand synthesis
    582..686     +  promoter       AmpR promoter: bla
    687..1547    +  CDS            AmpR: β-lactamase; bla; confers resistance to ampicillin, carbenicillin, and related antibiotics
   1718..2306    +  rep_origin     ori: high-copy-number ColE1/pMB1/pBR322/pUC origin of replication
   2492..2543    -  misc_feature   bom (fragment): basis of mobility region from pBR322
   2611..2835    -  mobile_element Tn7R: mini-Tn7 element (right end of the Tn7 transposon) Tn7
   2902..3435    -  CDS            GmR: gentamycin acetyltransferase; aacC1; confers resistance to gentamycin
   3624..3652    -  promoter       Pc promoter: intI1 (promoter lies within the coding sequence); class 1 integron promoter
   3630..3989    -  CDS            YPR2_ECOLX (fragment): Protein predicted: Swiss-Prot protein existence level 4. From Escherichia coli.
   4160..4208    -  polyA_signal   HSV TK poly(A) signal: herpes simplex virus thymidine kinase polyadenylation signal (Cole and Stacy, 1985)
   4313..4692    +  enhancer       CMV enhancer: human cytomegalovirus immediate early enhancer
   4693..4896    +  promoter       CMV promoter: human cytomegalovirus (CMV) immediate early promoter
   4892..4925    +  LTR            5' LTR (truncated) (fragment): truncated 5' long terminal repeat (LTR) from HIV-1
   4943..5052    +  promoter       p10 promoter: baculovirus promoter for expression in insect cells
   5084..14536   +  CDS            HTT: HD_HUMAN - Also known as HD, IT15. Experimental evidence at protein level: Swiss-Prot protein existence level 1. [Huntingtin, myristoylated N-terminal fragment]: Promotes the formation of autophagic vesicles. From Homo sapiens (Human).
  14600..14619   +  CDS            7xHis (fragment): 6xHis affinity tag
  14624..14647   +  CDS            3xFLAG (fragment): three tandem FLAG® epitope tags
  14666..14684   +  misc_feature   MCS (fragment): pBluescript multiple cloning site
  14684..15189   +  misc_feature   WPRE (fragment): woodchuck hepatitis virus posttranscriptional regulatory element
  15285..15368   +  CDS            large T antigen (fragment): large T antigen from SV40 (simian virus 40)
  15391..15525   +  polyA_signal   SV40 poly(A) signal: SV40 polyadenylation signal
  15554..15719   -  mobile_element Tn7L: mini-Tn7 element (left end of the Tn7 transposon) Tn7
