[The description below was written by a language model from this plasmid's Addgene catalogue record and pLannotate feature annotations shown in this document.]
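Description:
pBacMam2-DiEx-LIC-C-flag_huntingtin_full-length_Q30 is a 15.8 kb baculovirus transfer plasmid built on the pBacMam2-DiEx-LIC backbone. It is designed to produce full-length human huntingtin (HTT) in both insect and mammalian cells. In E. coli it is maintained through a high-copy ColE1/pUC-type origin and selected with ampicillin (AmpR under the bla promoter), and an f1 origin is also present. The expression cassette, together with a gentamicin resistance gene driven by the Pc integron promoter, lies between the Tn7R and Tn7L ends of a mini-Tn7 element. This arrangement is the standard one for transposing a payload into a baculovirus bacmid to generate recombinant virus.

The payload is the 9,453 bp HTT coding sequence carrying a 30-glutamine polyQ tract, inserted by ligation-independent cloning. The source cDNA came from a Kazusa clone. Two promoters sit in tandem upstream: the CMV immediate-early enhancer/promoter for transcription in mammalian cells transduced with the virus (BacMam delivery), followed by the baculoviral p10 promoter for late expression in infected insect cells. This is the "dual expression" design that lets one virus serve both hosts. The protein carries a C-terminal FLAG tag. The feature table shows a short FLAG match and also a short partial His-tag match just downstream of HTT, although the catalogue lists only FLAG. A WPRE fragment and the SV40 polyadenylation signal follow the coding sequence to support transcript stability and 3′ end processing. An HSV TK poly(A) signal lies upstream of the CMV enhancer on the opposite strand.

The construct belongs to a toolkit of huntingtin expression vectors with differing polyQ lengths. It is intended for scalable production and FLAG-based purification of huntingtin protein.
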