Addgene plasmid #111744: pBacMam2-DiEx-LIC-C-flag_huntingtin_full-length_Q30
Purpose: Baculovirus transfer vector for expression of huntingtin protein in insect and mammalian cellscells as well as in mammalian cells
Depositing lab: Cheryl Arrowsmith. Depositing organization: University of Toronto. Publication: Design and characterization of mutant and wildtype huntingtin proteins produced from a toolkit of scalable eukaryotic expression systems. Harding RJ, Loppnau P, Ackloo S, Lemak A, Hutchinson A, Hunt B, Holehouse AS, Ho JC, Fan L, Toledo-Sherman L, Seitova A, Arrowsmith CH. J Biol Chem. 2019 Apr 26;294(17):6986-7001. doi: 10.1074/jbc.RA118.007204. Epub 2019 Mar 6. PubMed 30842263.
Backbone
  Vector backbone: pBacMam2-DiEx-LIC
  Vector type: Mammalian Expression ; Baculovirus Expression
Growth in bacteria
  Bacterial resistance: Ampicillin, 100 μg/mL
  Growth temperature: 37°C
  Growth strain: DH5alpha
  Copy number: High Copy
Gene/Insert
  Gene/Insert name: HTT (alt name: huntingtin)
  Species: H. sapiens (human)
  Insert size (bp): 9453
  Mutation: Q30 (polyQ repeat)
  Entrez Gene: HTT (a.k.a. HD, IT15, LOMARS)
  Promoter: CMV and P10
  Tag / fusion protein: FLAG (C terminal on insert)
  Cloning method: Ligation Independent Cloning
  Sequencing primers: 5′ pFBM-fwd (5'-caaaatgtcgtaacaactccgc-3'); 3′ pFBM-rev (5'- tagttaagaataccagtcaatctttcac-3')
Resource information
  A portion of this plasmid was derived from a plasmid made by: Kazusa DNA Research Institute Gene KIEE4296 & Original Clone ID cp94296
Terms and licenses: Academic/Nonprofit Terms; Industry Terms: Not Available to Industry
Depositor comments: Please visit https://www.biorxiv.org/content/early/2018/12/10/492215 for BioRxiv preprint.
How to cite: pBacMam2-DiEx-LIC-C-flag_huntingtin_full-length_Q30 was a gift from Cheryl Arrowsmith (Addgene plasmid # 111744 ; http://n2t.net/addgene:111744 ; RRID:Addgene_111744)
