>Addgene plasmid #111744 | pBacMam2-DiEx-LIC-C-flag_huntingtin_full-length_Q30 | depositor partial sequence | sequence record 209895 | insert
ATGGCGACCCTGGAAAAGCTGATGAAGGCCTTCGAGTCCCTCAAGTCCTTCCAACAGCAGCAACAGCAAC
AACAGCAGCAACAGCAACAACAGCAGCAACAGCAACAACAGCAGCAACAGCAACAACAGCAGCAACAGCA
ACCGCCACCGCCGCCGCCGCCGCCGCCGCCTCCTCAGCTTCCTCAGCCGCCGCCGCAGGCACAGCCGCTG
CTGCCTCAGCCGCAGCCGCCCCCGCCGCCGCCCCCGCCGCCACCCGGCCCGGCTGTGGCTGAGGAGCCGC
TGCACCGACCAAAGAAAGAACTTTCAGCTACCAAGAAAGACCGTGTGAATCATTGTCTGACAATATGTGA
AAACATAGTGGCACAGTCTGTCAGAAATTCTCCAGAATTTCAGAAACTTCTGGGCATCGCTATGGAACTT
TTTCTGCTGTGCAGTGATGACGCAGAGTCAGATGTCAGGATGGTGGCTGACGAATGCCTCAACAAAGTTA
TCAAAGCTTTGATGGATTCTAATCTTCCAAGGTTACAGCTCGAGCTCTATAAGGAAATTAAAAAGAATGG
TGCCCCTCGGAGTTTGCGTGCTGCCCTGTGGAGGTTTGCTGAGCTGGCTCACCTGGTTCGGCCTCAGAAA
TGCAGGCCTTACCTGGTGAACCTTCTGCCGTGCCTGACTCGAACAAGCAAGAGACCCGAAGAATCAGTCC
AGGAGACCTTGGCTGCAGCTGTTCCCAAAATTATGGCTTCTTTTGGCAATTTTGCAAATGACAATGAAAT
TAAGGTTTTGTTAAAGGCCTTCATAGCGAACCTGAAGTCAAGCTCCCCCACCATTCGGCGGACAGCGGCT
GGATCAGCAGTGAGCATCTGCCAGCACTCAAGAAGGACACAATATTTCTATAGTTGGCTACTAAATGTGC
TCTTAGGCTTACTCGTTCCTGTCGAGGATGAACACTCCACTCTGCTGATTCTTGGCGTGCTGCTCACCCT
GAGGTATTTGGTGCCCTTGCTGCAGCAGCAGGTCAAGGACACAAGCCTGAAAGGCAGCTTCGGAGTGACA
AGGAAAGAAATGGAAGTCTCTCCTTCTGCAGAGCAGCTTGTCCAGGTTTATGAACTGACGTTACATCATA
CACAGCACCAAGACCACAATGTTGTGACCGGAGCCCTGGAGCTGTTGCAGCAGCTCTTCAGAACGCCTCC
ACCCGAGCTTCTGCAAACCCTGACCGCAGTCGGGGGCATTGGGCAGCTCACCGCTGCTAAGGAGGAGTCT
GGTGGCCGAAGCCGTAGTGGGAGTATTGTGGAACTTATAGCTGGAGGGGGTTCCTCATGCAGCCCTGTCC
TTTCAAGAAAACAAAAAGGCAAAGTGCTCTTAGGAGAAGAAGAAGCCTTGGAGGATGACTCTGAATCGAG
ATCGGATGTCAGCAGCTCTGCCTTAACAGCCTCAGTGAAGGATGAGATCAGTGGAGAGCTGGCTGCTTCT
TCAGGGGTTTCCACTCCAGGGTCAGCAGGTCATGACATCATCACAGAACAGCCACGGTCACAGCACACAC
TGCAGGCGGACTCAGTGGATCTGGCCAGCTGTGACTTGACAAGCTCTGCCACTGATGGGGATGAGGAGGA
TATCTTGAGCCACAGCTCCAGCCAGGTCAGCGCCGTCCCATCTGACCCTGCCATGGACCTGAATGATGGG
ACCCAGGCCTCGTCGCCCATCAGCGACAGCTCCCAGACCACCACCGAAGGGCCTGATTCAGCTGTTACCC
CTTCAGACAGTTCTGAAATTGTGTTAGACGGTACCGACAACCAGTATTTGGGCCTGCAGATTGGACAGCC
CCAGGATGAAGATGAGGAAGCCACAGGTATTCTTCCTGATGAAGCCTCGGAGGCCTTCAGGAACTCTTCC
ATGGCCCTTCAACAGGCACATTTATTGAAAAACATGAGTCACTGCAGGCAGCCTTCTGACAGCAGTGTTG
ATAAATTTGTGTTGAGAGATGAAGCTACTGAACCGGGTGATCAAGAAAACAAGCCTTGCCGCATCAAAGG
TGACATTGGACAGTCCACTGATGATGACTCTGCACCTCTTGTCCATTGTGTCCGCCTTTTATCTGCTTCG
TTTTTGCTAACAGGGGGAAAAAATGTGCTGGTTCCGGACAGGGATGTGAGGGTCAGCGTGAAGGCCCTGG
CCCTCAGCTGTGTGGGAGCAGCTGTGGCCCTCCACCCGGAATCTTTCTTCAGCAAACTCTATAAAGTTCC
TCTTGACACCACGGAATACCCTGAGGAACAGTATGTCTCAGACATCTTGAACTACATCGATCATGGAGAC
CCACAGGTTCGAGGAGCCACTGCCATTCTCTGTGGGACCCTCATCTGCTCCATCCTCAGCAGGTCCCGCT
TCCACGTGGGAGATTGGATGGGCACCATTAGAACCCTCACAGGAAATACATTTTCTTTGGCGGATTGCAT
TCCTTTGCTGCGGAAAACACTGAAGGATGAGTCTTCTGTTACTTGCAAGTTAGCTTGTACAGCTGTGAGG
AACTGTGTCATGAGTCTCTGCAGCAGCAGCTACAGTGAGTTAGGACTGCAGCTGATCATCGATGTGCTGA
CTCTGAGGAACAGTTCCTATTGGCTGGTGAGGACAGAGCTTCTGGAAACCCTTGCAGAGATTGACTTCAG
GCTGGTGAGCTTTTTGGAGGCAAAAGCAGAAAACTTACACAGAGGGGCTCATCATTATACAGGGCTTTTA
AAACTGCAAGAACGAGTGCTCAATAATGTTGTCATCCATTTGCTTGGAGATGAAGACCCCAGGGTGCGAC
ATGTTGCCGCAGCATCACTAATTAGGCTTGTCCCAAAGCTGTTTTATAAATGTGACCAAGGACAAGCTGA
TCCAGTAGTGGCCGTGGCAAGAGATCAAAGCAGTGTTTACCTGAAACTTCTCATGCATGAGACGCAGCCT
CCATCTCATTTCTCCGTCAGCACAATAACCAGAATATATAGAGGCTATAACCTACTACCAAGCATAACAG
ACGTCACTATGGAAAATAACCTTTCAAGAGTTATTGCAGCAGTTTCTCATGAACTAATCACATCAACCAC
CAGAGCACTCACATTTGGATGCTGTGAAGCTTTGTGTCTTCTTTCCACTGCCTTCCCAGTTTGCATTTGG
AGTTTAGGTTGGCACTGTGGAGTGCCTCCACTGAGTGCCTCAGATGAGTCTAGGAAGAGCTGTACCGTTG
GGATGGCCACAATGATTCTGACCCTGCTCTCGTCAGCTTGGTTCCCATTGGATCTCTCAGCCCATCAAGA
TGCTTTGATTTTGGCCGGAAACTTGCTTGCAGCCAGTGCTCCCAAATCTCTGAGAAGTTCATGGGCCTCT
GAAGAAGAAGCCAACCCAGCAGCCACCAAGCAAGAGGAGGTCTGGCCAGCCCTGGGGGACCGGGCCCTGG
TGCCCATGGTGGAGCAGCTCTTCTCTCACCTGCTGAAGGTGATTAACATTTGTGCCCACGTCCTGGATGA
CGTGGCTCCTGGACCCGCAATAAAGGCAGCCTTGCCTTCTCTAACAAACCCCCCTTCTCTAAGTCCCATC
CGACGAAAGGGGAAGGAGAAAGAACCAGGAGAACAAGCATCTGTACCGTTGAGTCCCAAGAAAGGCAGTG
AGGCCAGTGCAGCTTCTAGACAATCTGATACCTCAGGTCCTGTTACAACAAGTAAATCCTCATCACTGGG
GAGTTTCTATCATCTTCCTTCATACCTCAAACTGCATGATGTCCTGAAAGCTACACACGCTAACTACAAG
GTCACGCTGGATCTTCAGAACAGCACGGAAAAGTTTGGAGGGTTTCTTCGCTCAGCCTTGGATGTTCTTT
CTCAGATACTAGAGCTGGCCACACTGCAGGACATTGGGAAGTGTGTTGAAGAGATCCTAGGATACCTGAA
ATCCTGCTTTAGTCGAGAACCAATGATGGCAACTGTTTGTGTTCAACAATTGTTGAAGACTCTCTTTGGC
ACAAACTTGGCCTCCCAGTTTGATGGCTTATCTTCCAACCCCAGCAAGTCACAAGGCCGAGCACAGCGCC
TTGGCTCCTCCAGTGTGAGGCCAGGCTTGTACCACTACTGCTTCATGGCCCCGTACACCCACTTCACCCA
GGCCCTCGCTGACGCCAGCCTGAGGAACATGGTGCAGGCGGAGCAGGAGAACGACACCTCGGGATGGTTT
GATGTCCTCCAGAAAGTGTCTACCCAGTTGAAGACAAACCTCACGAGTGTCACAAAGAACCGTGCAGATA
AGAATGCTATTCATAATCACATTCGTTTGTTTGAACCTCTTGTTATAAAAGCTTTAAAACAGTACACGAC
TACAACATGTGTGCAGTTACAGAAGCAGGTTTTAGATTTGCTGGCGCAGCTGGTTCAGTTACGGGTTAAT
TACTGTCTTCTGGATTCAGATCAGGTGTTTATTGGCTTTGTATTGAAACAGTTTGAATACATTGAAGTGG
GCCAGTTCAGGGAATCAGAGGCAATCATTCCAAACATCTTTTTCTTCTTGGTATTACTATCTTATGAACG
CTATCATTCAAAACAGATCATTGGAATTCCTAAAATCATTCAGCTCTGTGATGGCATCATGGCCAGTGGA
AGGAAGGCTGTGACACATGCCATACCGGCTCTGCAGCCCATAGTCCACGACCTCTTTGTATTAAGAGGAA
CAAATAAAGCTGATGCAGGAAAAGAGCTTGAAACCCAAAAAGAGGTGGTGGTGTCAATGTTACTGAGACT
CATCCAGTACCATCAGGTGTTGGAGATGTTCATTCTTGTCCTGCAGCAGTGCCACAAGGAGAATGAAGAC
AAGTGGAAGCGACTGTCTCGACAGATAGCTGACATCATCCTCCCAATGTTAGCCAAACAGCAGATGCACA
TTGACTCTCATGAAGCCCTTGGAGTGTTAAATACATTATTTGAGATTTTGGCCCCTTCCTCCCTCCGTCC
GGTAGACATGCTTTTACGGAGTATGTTCGTCACTCCAAACACAATGGCGTCCGTGAGCACTGTTCAACTG
TGGATATCGGGAATTCTGGCCATTTTGAGGGTTCTGATTTCCCAGTCAACTGAAGATATTGTTCTTTCTC
GTATTCAGGAGCTCTCCTTCTCTCCGTATTTAATCTCCTGTACAGTAATTAATAGGTTAAGAGATGGGGA
CAGTACTTCAACGCTAGAAGAACACAGTGAAGGGAAACAAATAAAGAATTTGCCAGAAGAAACATTTTCA
AGGTTTCTATTACAACTGGTTGGTATTCTTTTAGAAGACATTGTTACAAAACAGCTGAAGGTGGAAATGA
GTGAGCAGCAACATACTTTCTATTGCCAGGAACTAGGCACACTGCTAATGTGTCTGATCCACATCTTCAA
GTCTGGAATGTTCCGGAGAATCACAGCAGCTGCCACTAGGCTGTTCCGCAGTGATGGCTGTGGCGGCAGT
TTCTACACCCTGGACAGCTTGAACTTGCGGGCTCGTTCCATGATCACCACCCACCCGGCCCTGGTGCTGC
TCTGGTGTCAGATACTGCTGCTTGTCAACCACACCGACTACCGCTGGTGGGCAGAAGTGCAGCAGACCCC
GAAAAGACACAGTCTGTCCAGCACAAAGTTACTTAGTCCCCAGATGTCTGGAGAAGAGGAGGATTCTGAC
TTGGCAGCCAAACTTGGAATGTGCAATAGAGAAATAGTACGAAGAGGGGCTCTCATTCTCTTCTGTGATT
ATGTCTGTCAGAACCTCCATGACTCCGAGCACTTAACGTGGCTCATTGTAAATCACATTCAAGATCTGAT
CAGCCTTTCCCACGAGCCTCCAGTACAGGACTTCATCAGTGCCGTTCATCGGAACTCTGCTGCCAGCGGC
CTGTTCATCCAGGCAATTCAGTCTCGTTGTGAAAACCTTTCAACTCCAACCATGCTGAAGAAAACTCTTC
AGTGCTTGGAGGGGATCCATCTCAGCCAGTCGGGAGCTGTGCTCACGCTGTATGTGGACAGGCTTCTGTG
CACCCCTTTCCGTGTGCTGGCTCGCATGGTCGACATCCTTGCTTGTCGCCGGGTAGAAATGCTTCTGGCT
GCAAATTTACAGAGCAGCATGGCCCAGTTGCCAATGGAAGAACTCAACAGAATCCAGGAATACCTTCAGA
GCAGCGGGCTCGCTCAGAGACACCAAAGGCTCTATTCCCTGCTGGACAGGTTTCGTCTCTCCACCATGCA
AGACTCACTTAGTCCCTCTCCTCCAGTCTCTTCCCACCCGCTGGACGGGGATGGGCACGTGTCACTGGAA
ACAGTGAGTCCGGACAAAGACTGGTACGTTCATCTTGTCAAATCCCAGTGTTGGACCAGGTCAGATTCTG
CACTGCTGGAAGGTGCAGAGCTGGTGAATCGGATTCCTGCTGAAGATATGAATGCCTTCATGATGAACTC
GGAGTTCAACCTAAGCCTGCTAGCTCCATGCTTAAGCCTAGGGATGAGTGAAATTTCTGGTGGCCAGAAG
AGTGCCCTTTTTGAAGCAGCCCGTGAGGTGACTCTGGCCCGTGTGAGCGGCACCGTGCAGCAGCTCCCTG
CTGTCCATCATGTCTTCCAGCCCGAGCTGCCTGCAGAACCGGCGGCCTACTGGAGCAAGTTGAATGATCT
GTTTGGGGATGCTGCACTGTATCAGTCCCTGCCCACTCTGGCCCGGGCCCTGGCACAGTACCTGGTGGTG
GTCTCCAAACTGCCCAGTCATTTGCACCTTCCTCCTGAGAAAGAGAAGGACATTGTGAAATTCGTGGTGG
CAACCCTTGAGGCCCTGTCCTGGCATTTGATCCATGAGCAGATCCCGCTGAGTCTGGATCTCCAGGCAGG
GCTGGACTGCTGCTGCCTGGCCCTGCAGCTGCCTGGCCTCTGGAGCGTGGTCTCCTCCACAGAGTTTGTG
ACCCACGCCTGCTCCCTCATCCACTGTGTGCACTTCATCCTGGAGGCCGTTGCAGTGCAGCCTGGAGAGC
AGCTTCTTAGTCCAGAAAGAAGGACAAATACCCCAAAAGCCATCAGCGAGGAGGAGGAGGAAGTAGATCC
AAACACACAGAATCCTAAGTATATCACTGCAGCCTGTGAGATGGTGGCAGAAATGGTGGAGTCTCTGCAG
TCGGTGTTGGCCTTGGGTCATAAAAGGAATAGCGGCGTGCCGGCGTTTCTCACGCCATTGCTCAGGAACA
TCATCATCAGCCTGGCCCGCCTGCCCCTTGTCAACAGCTACACACGTGTGCCCCCACTGGTGTGGAAGCT
TGGATGGTCACCCAAACCGGGAGGGGATTTTGGCACAGCATTCCCTGAGATCCCCGTGGAGTTCCTCCAG
GAAAAGGAAGTCTTTAAGGAGTTCATCTACCGCATCAACACACTAGGCTGGACCAGTCGTACTCAGTTTG
AAGAAACTTGGGCCACCCTCCTTGGTGTCCTGGTGACGCAGCCCCTCGTGATGGAGCAGGAGGAGAGCCC
ACCAGAAGAAGACACAGAGAGGACCCAGATCAACGTCCTGGCCGTGCAGGCCATCACCTCACTGGTGCTC
AGTGCAATGACTGTGCCTGTGGCCGGCAACCCAGCTGTAAGCTGCTTGGAGCAGCAGCCCCGGAACAAGC
CTCTGAAAGCTCTCGACACCAGGTTTGGGAGGAAGCTGAGCATTATCAGAGGGATTGTGGAGCAAGAGAT
TCAAGCAATGGTTTCAAAGAGAGAGAATATTGCCACCCATCATTTATATCAGGCATGGGATCCTGTCCCT
TCTCTGTCTCCGGCTACTACAGGTGCCCTCATCAGCCACGAGAAGCTGCTGCTGCAGATCAACCCCGAGC
GGGAGCTGGGGAGCATGAGCTACAAACTCGGCCAGGTGTCCATACACTCCGTGTGGCTAGGGAACAGCAT
CACACCCCTGAGGGAGGAGGAATGGGACGAGGAAGAGGAGGAGGAGGCCGACGCCCCTGCACCTTCGTCA
CCACCCACGTCTCCAGTCAACTCCAGGAAACACCGGGCTGGAGTTGACATCCACTCCTGTTCGCAGTTTT
TGCTTGAGTTGTACAGCCGCTGGATCCTGCCGTCCAGCTCAGCCAGGAGGACCCCGGCCATCCTGATCAG
TGAGGTGGTCAGATCCCTTCTAGTGGTCTCAGACTTGTTCACCGAGCGCAACCAGTTTGAGCTGATGTAT
GTGACGCTGACAGAACTGCGAAGGGTGCACCCTTCAGAAGACGAGATCCTCGCTCAGTACCTGGTGCCTG
CCACCTGCAAGGCAGCTGCCGTCCTTGGGATGGACAAGGCCGTGGCGGAGCCTGTCAGCCGCCTGCTGGA
GAGCACGCTCAGGAGCAGCCACCTGCCCAGCAGGGTTGGAGCCCTGCACGGCATCCTCTATGTGCTGGAG
TGCGACCTGCTGGACGACACTGCCAAGCAGCTCATCCCGGTCATCAGCGACTATCTCCTCTCCAACCTGA
AAGGGATCGCCCACTGCGTGAACATTCACAGCCAGCAGCACGTACTGGTCATGTGTGCCACTGCGTTTTA
CCTCATTGAGAACTATCCTCTGGACGTAGGGCCGGAATTTTCAGCATCAATAATACAGATGTGTGGGGTG
ATGCTGTCTGGAAGTGAGGAGTCCACCCCCTCCATCATTTACCACTGTGCCCTCAGAGGCCTGGAGCGCC
TCCTGCTCTCTGAGCAGCTCTCCCGCCTGGATGCAGAATCGCTGGTCAAGCTGAGTGTGGACAGAGTGAA
CGTGCACAGCCCGCACCGGGCCATGGCGGCTCTGGGCCTGATGCTCACCTGCATGTACACAGGAAAGGAG
AAAGTCAGTCCGGGTAGAACTTCAGACCCTAATCCTGCAGCCCCCGACAGCGAGTCAGTGATTGTTGCTA
TGGAGCGGGTATCTGTTCTTTTTGATAGGATCAGGAAAGGCTTTCCTTGTGAAGCCAGAGTGGTGGCCAG
GATCCTGCCCCAGTTTCTAGACGACTTCTTCCCACCCCAGGACATCATGAACAAAGTCATCGGAGAGTTT
CTGTCCAACCAGCAGCCATACCCCCAGTTCATGGCCACCGTGGTGTATAAGGTGTTTCAGACTCTGCACA
GCACCGGGCAGTCGTCCATGGTCCGGGACTGGGTCATGCTGTCCCTCTCCAACTTCACGCAGAGGGCCCC
GGTCGCCATGGCCACGTGGAGCCTCTCCTGCTTCTTTGTCAGCGCGTCCACCAGCCCGTGGGTCGCGGCG
ATCCTCCCACATGTCATCAGCAGGATGGGCAAGCTGGAGCAGGTGGACGTGAACCTTTTCTGCCTGGTCG
CCACAGACTTCTACAGACACCAGATAGAGGAGGAGCTCGACCGCAGGGCCTTCCAGTCTGTGCTTGAGGT
GGTTGCAGCCCCAGGAAGCCCATATCACCGGCTGCTGACTTGTTTACGAAATGTCCACAAGGTCACCACC
TGC
